Addgene plasmid #126551: AAV-Flex-rev-GFPFANACfullWT
Purpose: AAV Flex reverse plasmid with the coding sequence of eGFP fused to the N-term of the FMRFamide gated Na channel
Depositing lab: Rory McQuiston. Depositing organization: Virginia Commonwealth University. Publication: Heterologous expression of the invertebrate FMRFamide-gated sodium channel as a mechanism to selectively activate mammalian neurons. Schanuel SM, Bell KA, Henderson SC, McQuiston AR. Neuroscience. 2008 Aug 13;155(2):374-86. doi: 10.1016/j.neuroscience.2008.05.052. Epub 2008 Jun 10. PubMed 18598740.
Backbone
  Vector backbone: AAV-FLEX-rev-ChR2-tdtomato
  Backbone manufacturer: Addgene plasmid 18917
  Backbone size w/o insert (bp): 5045
  Total vector size (bp): 7604
  Vector type: AAV
Growth in bacteria
  Bacterial resistance: Ampicillin, 100 μg/mL
  Growth temperature: 30°C
  Growth strain: MAX Efficiency™ Stbl2™ Competent Cells (Thermo Fisher)
  Growth instructions: Grow at 30 degrees in 2xYT media (see comments section below for more information). Please use 20 ug/ml of Amp.
  Copy number: Low Copy
Gene/Insert
  Gene/Insert name: eGFP N-terminal fused to FMRFamide gate sodium channel (alt name: GFPFANAC)
  Species: Helix aspersa
  Insert size (bp): 2600
Resource information
  A portion of this plasmid was derived from a plasmid made by: Eric Lingueglia, Michel Lazdunski
Terms and licenses: Academic/Nonprofit Terms; Industry Terms: Not Available to Industry
Depositor comments: To minimize recombination, propagate this plasmids in Stbl2 cells. Also, to minimize recombination, cells should be cultured at 30 C. Note that these cultures will grow slowly (20 h for minipreps). Better yields and culture times are obtained with 2xYT as the media. This is strongly recommended. For more information on growth conditions, please see www.addgene.org/18917 as this is the backbone vector. Because recombination may still happen occasionally, we do a panel of restriction digestions to assess whether the ITRs are in tact. The expected patterns can be calculated from the attached sequence.
How to cite: AAV-Flex-rev-GFPFANACfullWT was a gift from Rory McQuiston (Addgene plasmid # 126551 ; http://n2t.net/addgene:126551 ; RRID:Addgene_126551)
