[The description below was written by a language model from this plasmid's Addgene catalogue record and pLannotate feature annotations shown in this document.]
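Description:
AAV-Flex-rev-GFPFANACfullWT is an adeno-associated virus transfer plasmid for Cre-dependent expression of a GFP-tagged invertebrate ion channel in mammalian cells. It was built on the AAV-FLEX-rev-ChR2-tdtomato backbone by replacing the original payload. The expression cassette sits between AAV2 inverted terminal repeats, which allow it to be packaged into recombinant AAV particles. The bacterial portion carries a ColE1/pUC-type origin, an f1 origin and an ampicillin resistance gene. Although this origin is nominally high-copy, the record lists the plasmid as low copy. The depositor also notes that the ITRs are prone to recombination, so a recombination-deficient host is used and ITR integrity is checked by restriction digestion.

Transcription is driven by a CAG-type promoter (CMV enhancer, chicken β-actin promoter and a chimeric intron), followed downstream by a WPRE to boost transcript stability and expression and an SV40 polyadenylation signal. The insert of about 2.6 kb encodes a green fluorescent protein fused to the N-terminus of the FMRFamide-gated sodium channel (FaNaC) from the snail Helix aspersa. The catalogue entry calls the tag eGFP, whereas the automated annotation matched this region to the copepod protein ppluGFP2, so the exact identity of the fluorescent protein is ambiguous in the record. The fusion lies in reverse orientation relative to the promoter and is flanked by oppositely oriented lox2272 and loxP pairs in a FLEX (double-floxed inverted) arrangement. Cre recombinase inverts the coding sequence and then excises one site of each pair, locking it in the sense orientation, so expression occurs only in Cre-expressing cells. The associated publication concerns heterologous FaNaC expression as a means of selectively activating mammalian neurons with the peptide FMRFamide, and this vector would restrict that approach to genetically defined populations.
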