Features (pLannotate 1.2.2; 23 found; start..end, strand, type, name):
    191..439     +  enhancer       CMV enhancer (fragment): human cytomegalovirus immediate early enhancer
    441..718     +  promoter       chicken β-actin promoter: No description available
    719..854     +  intron         hybrid intron (fragment): hybrid between chicken β-actin (CBA) and minute virus of mice (MMV) introns (Gray et al., 2011)
    943..1073    +  intron         chimeric intron (fragment): chimera between introns from chicken β-actin and rabbit β-globin
   1071..1136    +  CDS            HBB (fragment): HBB_LEPEU - Experimental evidence at protein level: Swiss-Prot protein existence level 1. Involved in oxygen transport from the lung to the various peripheral tissues. From Lepus europaeus (European hare).
   1135..1168    -  protein_bind   lox2272: Cre-mediated recombination occurs in the 8-bp core sequence (GGATACTT). lox2272 sites are compatible with each other, but incompatible with loxP or loxN sites (Lee and Saito, 1988). Cre recombinase
   1231..1264    -  protein_bind   loxP: Cre-mediated recombination occurs in the 8-bp core sequence (GCATACAT). Cre recombinase
   1285..3159    -  CDS            FANA_CORAP: Experimental evidence at transcript level: Swiss-Prot protein existence level 2. FMRFamide-gated ionotropic receptor. From Cornu aspersum (Brown garden snail) (Helix aspersa).
   3175..3840    -  CDS            ppluGFP2: ppluGFP2 is a basic (constitutively fluorescent) green fluorescent protein published in 2004, derived from Pontellina plumata.
   3863..3896    +  protein_bind   lox2272: Cre-mediated recombination occurs in the 8-bp core sequence (GGATACTT). lox2272 sites are compatible with each other, but incompatible with loxP or loxN sites (Lee and Saito, 1988). Cre recombinase
   3967..4000    +  protein_bind   loxP: Cre-mediated recombination occurs in the 8-bp core sequence (GCATACAT). Cre recombinase
   4018..4042    +  misc_feature   MCS (fragment): pBluescript multiple cloning site
   4042..4630    +  misc_feature   WPRE: woodchuck hepatitis virus posttranscriptional regulatory element
   4673..4794    -  polyA_signal   SV40 poly(A) signal: SV40 polyadenylation signal
   4817..4885    -  CDS            large T antigen (fragment): large T antigen from SV40 (simian virus 40)
   4956..5089    +  repeat_region  AAV2 ITR: inverted terminal repeat of adeno-associated virus serotype 2 inverted
   5083..5139    -  CDS            lacI (fragment): lac repressor; lacI; The lac repressor binds to the lac operator to inhibit transcription in E. coli. This inhibition can be relieved by adding lactose or isopropyl-β-D-thiogalactopyranoside (IPTG).
   5322..5910    -  rep_origin     ori: high-copy-number ColE1/pMB1/pBR322/pUC origin of replication
   6081..6941    -  CDS            AmpR: β-lactamase; bla; confers resistance to ampicillin, carbenicillin, and related antibiotics
   6942..7046    -  promoter       AmpR promoter: bla
   7099..7527    -  rep_origin     f1 ori (sequence partly withheld): f1 bacteriophage origin of replication; arrow indicates direction of (+) strand synthesis
   7532..3       -  CDS            lacZα (fragment) (across the origin): LacZα fragment of β-galactosidase; lacZ fragment
   7596..130     -  repeat_region  AAV2 ITR (fragment) (across the origin): inverted terminal repeat of adeno-associated virus serotype 2 inverted
>Addgene plasmid #126551 | AAV-Flex-rev-GFPFANACfullWT | addgene full sequence | sequence record 248519 | Addgene NGS Result
CTGCGCGCTCGCTCGCTCACTGAGGCCGCCCGGGCAAAGCCCGGGCGTCGGGCGACCTTTGGTCGCCCGG
CCTCAGTGAGCGAGCGAGCGCGCAGAGAGGGAGTGGCCAACTCCATCACTAGGGGTTCCTTGTAGTTAAT
GATTAACCCGCCATGCTACTTATCTACGTAGCCATGCTCTAGGAAGAGTACCATTGACGTCAATAATGAC
GTATGTTCCCATAGTAACGCCAATAGGGACTTTCCATTGACGTCAATGGGTGGAGTATTTACGGTAAACT
GCCCACTTGGCAGTACATCAAGTGTATCATATGCCAAGTACGCCCCCTATTGACGTCAATGACGGTAAAT
GGCCCGCCTGGCATTATGCCCAGTACATGACCTTATGGGACTTTCCTACTTGGCAGTACATCTACGTATT
AGTCATCGCTATTACCATGGTCGAGGTGAGCCCCACGTTCTGCTTCACTCTCCCCATCTCCCCCCCCTCC
CCACCCCCAATTTTGTATTTATTTATTTTTTAATTATTTTGTGCAGCGATGGGGGCGGGGGGGGGGGGGG
GGCGCGCGCCGGGGGGGGGGGGGGGGGGGGGGGGGGGGGGSGGGGSGRGGCGGRGAGGTGCGGCGGCAGC
CAATCAGAGCGGCGCGCTCCGAAAGTTTCCTTTTATGGCGAGGCGGCGGCGGCGGCGGCCCTATAAAAAG
CGAAGCGCGCGGCGGGCGGGAGTCGCTGCGCGCTGCCTTCGCCCCGTGCCCCGCTCCGCCGCCGCCTCGC
GCCGCCCGCCCCGGCTCTGACTGACCGCGTTACTCCCACAGGTGAGCGGGCGGGACGGCCCTTCTCCTCC
GGGCTGTAATTAGCGCTTGGTTTAATGACGGCTTGTTTCTTTTCTGTGGCTGCGTGAAAGCCTTGAGGGG
CTCCGGGAGGGCCCTTTGTGCGGGGGGAGCGGCTCGGGGCTGTCCGCGGGGGGACGGCTGCCTTCGGGGG
GGACGGGGCAGGGCGGGGTTCGGCTTCTGGCGTGTGACCGGCGGCTCTAGAGCCTCTGCTAACCATGTTC
ATGCCTTCTTCTTTTTCCTACAGCTCCTGGGCAACGTGCTGGTTATTGTGCTGTCTCATCATTTTGGCAA
AGAATTGGATCCCCATAACTTCGTATAAAGTATCCTATACGAAGTTATATCAAAATAGGAAGACCAATGC
TTCACCATCGACCCGAATTGCCAAGCATCACCATCGACCCATAACTTCGTATAATGTATGCTATACGAAG
TTATACTAGGATCCCCTCGAGTCATACAGGGGACTCGACCCCCCGTCTAAAGTCAAACACCGAGGCTCCA
GCTGAGTCGGAGTAGTGACTGTCGTGGTCCATGTAGCCGTTGTAGAGCTGATGCTGACTGGTACTTTGGC
TGTGGTTGTTGCTGCCGTTGTTGTTGTTGACGGTGGTCGGGCCTCGGGGCAGCCCCTTCTCGGAGTTGAA
GACCAGGCCAGTCAGTCTGATGACCAGCTCGATGAGCTCCATGATGGTCAGCACGGAGATGCCCATCCAC
AGCCCCAGAGTGCCGCCGATGTCGGCGAACAGGTCGGCCAGGCCGTAGGCCGGCAGCTGGCGGTACTCCA
CCACACTCAGGTCCTCCAAGTAAATATTCAACCTCAGCATGTTCTGACGGATGAGGTCCGAGGCCTCTTT
AGCCATCTCTTTCTCCGATAGAGAGTAGCTCTTGGACAGAATGTCGTCCATGTGGCTGTCGTTCCTGGCC
AGGTGCTTCTGGCTGGGATGGGCCAGTTTCTCCAGGTACTCGTAGGCCGTCTTCATGAAGTGATTCTGGC
CAGCTTGTCTTTCTTGTTTGAAAAACCTCTCTACTGCACTGAGCTGGTAGAACTCCAGCGGCCAGTAGGA
CAGCGACACAGATTTCAGGTAGGACGTCTCACTGCACGGCTGGAAGCAGCCACAGCTCAGCTCGTACGTC
CTGTCGTTGTTGAGGTTCTTCTGCTCCCGCTCCTCGCAGGCCAGGTATGGCGTGGGGATGAAGGCTCGGT
CCTCTTCCGACTGGTTGTGGTCTTCATTGGAATGATTCCTGTTGATTTCTTGCCAGTCCTTAATGACGCC
ACAGAAGGTTGCGTTGTAGCTGGGCACCTCTGGTAGGGCCGAGGATTTGCAGCCACAGCGCTGGATAATG
AGTCGCTGTTTGCACAGCTGCAGGCATGCGAAGAAAGTGTACTTGTACTGCTTGATGCCATTCAGCATGT
CGTTTGTACAGTTGCCGTAAGGATATGGTAGGCGCGTGTGAAGAATAGCCTTCAAGCCTACGGACGAAGA
ATATCCAGGAGGAATATCAATCCCATGATCGACAGGACTGGGCATGGAGCCGGGGGCGTGCACCACAACA
CGAACCCCGGCGCTGTGCAGGATGTTGTTGTCGAAGTTATACACACCATAAGTGCCCGGCAGTGGGTCGT
CTTTCTCCACAGAGAAGATCAGGGACAGCCCATTCTCTGGTCCAGTAGCGTGCATCTGTAGCCTCTGGCC
GCTGTTGAAGGTGAAACAGTTGAAGTAGTTCCCATCAAAGAATGTGCTGAAGTTGGACACGTGGCAGAGT
TCCCGGTTAAAGCGGCAGTGCATCAACATATCCTCCAGGTTGTGACTCAGTTTCTTGGCGTCCTGACCCA
GATTCTCGTAGAACGCCCGGATACTGTTCATAAAGGAGTCTTGCTCAAACCGGAACTTCTGAATGAACCG
TAACCACGTGATTAAGTTTTGGCTCTCATTGTTGAAGTACATCCGGCGAATAGTGCGGAGGGAGATTGGT
TCGATGTTGCAGATGGACACAGAAGGGTACTGTACCGGCATGCTGTCCTTGATCTCTGACAGCTCCACCA
CCTGAAACTGCAGGTACTTCCTGACCAGCAGCGACAGCTGCAGCGTGGCAGCCGTGAAGCCGGCGATCAC
CAGCAATGCCCAGATGACCTTTCTCTTGGTGTCTCGCGAGGTGACGATCTTGGCCAGCCCGTGGGCGTTG
CTCTCGGAGCCCAGTTCAGCGATGATGTCGATGGCGCTGCGGTTGTCGGAGTAGTTGCAGTGATGTGGGT
GATATCGATTCCTCATCATCGCGTGCTGATGATGTTCAGGAAACACTCCCGGCTTGGTGGCAGCGCTTGT
GTATTTCATTCGAGCTCGGGATCTGGCGAAGGCGATGGGGGTCTTGAAGGCGTGCTGGTACTCCACGATG
CCCAGCTCGGTGTTGCTGTGCAGCTCCTCCACGCGGCGGAAGGCGAACATGGGGCCCCCGTTCTGCAGGA
TGCTGGGGTGGATGGCGCTCTTGAAGTGCATGTGGCTGTCCACCACGAAGCTGTAGTAGCCGCCGTCGCG
CAGGCTGAAGGTGCGGGCGAAGCTGCCCACCAGCACGTTATCGCCCATGGGGTGCAGGTGCTCCACGGTG
GCGTTGCTGCGGATGATCTTGTCGGTGAAGATCACGCTGTCCTCGGGGAAGCCGGTGCCCACCACCTTGA
AGTCGCCGATCACGCGGCCGGCCTCGTAGCGGTAGCTGAAGCTCACGTGCAGCACGCCGCCGTCCTCGTA
CTTCTCGATGCGGGTGTTGGTGTAGCCGCCGTTGTTGATGGCGTGCAGGAAGGGGTTCTCGTAGCCGCTG
GGGTAGGTGCCGAAGTGGTAGAAGCCGTAGCCCATCACGTGGCTCAGCAGGTAGGGGCTGAAGGTCAGGG
CGCCTTTGGTGCTCTTCATCTTGTTGGTCATGCGGCCCTGCTCGGGGGTGCCCTCTCCGCCGCCCACCAG
CTCGAACTCCACGCCGTTCAGGGTGCCGGTGATGCGGCACTCGATCTTCATGGCGGGCATGGTTTAGGTA
CCGAATTCTAGTATAACTTCGTATAGGATACTTTATACGAAGTTATCATTGGGATTCTTCCTATTTTGAT
CCAAGCATCACCATCGACCCTCTAGTCCAGATCTCACCATCGACCCATAACTTCGTATAGCATACATTAT
ACGAAGTTATGTCCCTCGAAGAGGTTCGAATTCGATATCAAGCTTATCGATAATCAACCTCTGGATTACA
AAATTTGTGAAAGATTGACTGGTATTCTTAACTATGTTGCTCCTTTTACGCTATGTGGATACGCTGCTTT
AATGCCTTTGTATCATGCTATTGCTTCCCGTATGGCTTTCATTTTCTCCTCCTTGTATAAATCCTGGTTG
CTGTCTCTTTATGAGGAGTTGTGGCCCGTTGTCAGGCAACGTGGCGTGGTGTGCACTGTGTTTGCTGACG
CAACCCCCACTGGTTGGGGCATTGCCACCACCTGTCAGCTCCTTTCCGGGACTTTCGCTTTCCCCCTCCC
TATTGCCACGGCGGAACTCATCGCCGCCTGCCTTGCCCGCTGCTGGACAGGGGCTCGGCTGTTGGGCACT
GACAATTCCGTGGTGTTGTCGGGGAAATCATCGTCCTTTCCTTGGCTGCTCGCCTGTGTTGCCACCTGGA
TTCTGCGCGGGACGTCCTTCTGCTACGTCCCTTCGGCCCTCAATCCAGCGGACCTTCCTTCCCGCGGCCT
GCTGCCGGCTCTGCGGCCTCTTCCGCGTCTTCGCCTTCGCCCTCAGACGAGTCGGATCTCCCTTTGGGCC
GCCTCCCCGCATCGATACCGTCGACCCGGGCGGCCGCTTCGAGCAGACATGATAAGATACATTGATGAGT
TTGGACAAACCACAACTAGAATGCAGTGAAAAAAATGCTTTATTTGTGAAATTTGTGATGCTATTGCTTT
ATTTGTAACCATTATAAGCTGCAATAAACAAGTTAACAACAACAATTGCATTCATTTTATGTTTCAGGTT
CAGGGGGAGATGTGGGAGGTTTTTTAAAGCAAGTAAAACCTCTACAAATGTGGTAAAATCGATAAGGATC
TTCCTAGAGCATGGCTACGTAGATAAGTAGCATGGCGGGTTAATCATTAACTACAAGGAACCCCTAGTGA
TGGAGTTGGCCACTCCCTCTCTGCGCGCTCGCTCGCTCACTGAGGCCGGGCGACCAAAGGTCGCCCGACG
CCCGGGCTTTGCCCGGGCGGCCTCAGTGAGCGAGCGAGCGCGCAGCTGCATTAATGAATCGGCCAACGCG
CGGGGAGAGGCGGTTTGCGTATTGGGCGCTCTTCCGCTTCCTCGCTCACTGACTCGCTGCGCTCGGTCGT
TCGGCTGCGGCGAGCGGTATCAGCTCACTCAAAGGCGGTAATACGGTTATCCACAGAATCAGGGGATAAC
GCAGGAAAGAACATGTGAGCAAAAGGCCAGCAAAAGGCCAGGAACCGTAAAAAGGCCGCGTTGCTGGCGT
TTTTCCATAGGCTCCGCCCCCCTGACGAGCATCACAAAAATCGACGCTCAAGTCAGAGGTGGCGAAACCC
GACAGGACTATAAAGATACCAGGCGTTTCCCCCTGGAAGCTCCCTCGTGCGCTCTCCTGTTCCGACCCTG
CCGCTTACCGGATACCTGTCCGCCTTTCTCCCTTCGGGAAGCGTGGCGCTTTCTCATAGCTCACGCTGTA
GGTATCTCAGTTCGGTGTAGGTCGTTCGCTCCAAGCTGGGCTGTGTGCACGAACCCCCCGTTCAGCCCGA
CCGCTGCGCCTTATCCGGTAACTATCGTCTTGAGTCCAACCCGGTAAGACACGACTTATCGCCACTGGCA
GCAGCCACTGGTAACAGGATTAGCAGAGCGAGGTATGTAGGCGGTGCTACAGAGTTCTTGAAGTGGTGGC
CTAACTACGGCTACACTAGAAGAACAGTATTTGGTATCTGCGCTCTGCTGAAGCCAGTTACCTTCGGAAA
AAGAGTTGGTAGCTCTTGATCCGGCAAACAAACCACCGCTGGTAGCGGTGGTTTTTTTGTTTGCAAGCAG
CAGATTACGCGCAGAAAAAAAGGATCTCAAGAAGATCCTTTGATCTTTTCTACGGGGTCTGACGCTCAGT
GGAACGAAAACTCACGTTAAGGGATTTTGGTCATGAGATTATCAAAAAGGATCTTCACCTAGATCCTTTT
AAATTAAAAATGAAGTTTTAAATCAATCTAAAGTATATATGAGTAAACTTGGTCTGACAGTTACCAATGC
TTAATCAGTGAGGCACCTATCTCAGCGATCTGTCTATTTCGTTCATCCATAGTTGCCTGACTCCCCGTCG
TGTAGATAACTACGATACGGGAGGGCTTACCATCTGGCCCCAGTGCTGCAATGATACCGCGAGACCCACG
CTCACCGGCTCCAGATTTATCAGCAATAAACCAGCCAGCCGGAAGGGCCGAGCGCAGAAGTGGTCCTGCA
ACTTTATCCGCCTCCATCCAGTCTATTAATTGTTGCCGGGAAGCTAGAGTAAGTAGTTCGCCAGTTAATA
GTTTGCGCAACGTTGTTGCCATTGCTACAGGCATCGTGGTGTCACGCTCGTCGTTTGGTATGGCTTCATT
CAGCTCCGGTTCCCAACGATCAAGGCGAGTTACATGATCCCCCATGTTGTGCAAAAAAGCGGTTAGCTCC
TTCGGTCCTCCGATCGTTGTCAGAAGTAAGTTGGCCGCAGTGTTATCACTCATGGTTATGGCAGCACTGC
ATAATTCTCTTACTGTCATGCCATCCGTAAGATGCTTTTCTGTGACTGGTGAGTACTCAACCAAGTCATT
CTGAGAATAGTGTATGCGGCGACCGAGTTGCTCTTGCCCGGCGTCAATACGGGATAATACCGCGCCACAT
AGCAGAACTTTAAAAGTGCTCATCATTGGAAAACGTTCTTCGGGGCGAAAACTCTCAAGGATCTTACCGC
TGTTGAGATCCAGTTCGATGTAACCCACTCGTGCACCCAACTGATCTTCAGCATCTTTTACTTTCACCAG
CGTTTCTGGGTGAGCAAAAACAGGAAGGCAAAATGCCGCAAAAAAGGGAATAAGGGCGACACGGAAATGT
TGAATACTCATACTCTTCCTTTTTCAATATTATTGAAGCATTTATCAGGGTTATTGTCTCATGAGCGGAT
ACATATTTGAATGTATTTAGAAAAATAAACAAATAGGGGTTCCGCGCACATTTCCCCGAAAAGTGCCACC
TAAATTGTAAGCGTTAATATTTTGTTAAAATTCGCGTTAAATTTTTGTTAAATCAGCTCATTTTTTAACC
AATAGGCCGAAATCGGCAAAATCCCTTATAAATCAAAAGAATAGACCGAGATAGGGT
[37 nt withheld, positions 7198-7234]
AAAGAACGTGGACTCCAACGTCAAAGG
[49 nt withheld, positions 7262-7310]
T
[91 nt withheld, positions 7312-7402]
G
[124 nt withheld, positions 7404-7527]
CCCATTCGCCATTCAGGCTGCGCAACTGTTGGGAAGGGCGATCGGTGCGGGCCTCTTCGCTATTACGCCA
G
